Addgene plasmid #51806: IL6ST-bio-His
Purpose: Expresses full-length Interleukin-6 receptor subunit beta precursor ectodomain in mammalian cells. C-terminal rat Cd4d3+4 tag, biotinylation sequence and His tag.
Depositing lab: Gavin Wright. Depositing organization: Wellcome Sanger Institute. Publication: A human platelet receptor protein microarray identifies FcepsilonR1alpha as an activating PEAR1 ligand. Sun Y, Vandenbriele C, Kauskot A, Verhamme P, Hoylaerts MF, Wright GJ. Mol Cell Proteomics. 2015 Feb 23. pii: mcp.M114.046946. 10.1074/mcp.M114.046946 PubMed 25713122.
Backbone
  Vector backbone: pTT3
  Backbone manufacturer: Yves Durocher, NRC
  Backbone size w/o insert (bp): 6618
  Total vector size (bp): 8495
  Modifications to backbone: Rat CD4 d3+4, enzymatic biotinylation sequence, linker and His tag (CD4d3+4-BioLHis).
  Vector type: Mammalian Expression
Growth in bacteria
  Bacterial resistance: Ampicillin, 100 μg/mL
  Growth temperature: 37°C
  Growth strain: Top10
  Copy number: High Copy
Gene/Insert
  Gene/Insert name: IL6ST (alt name: Interleukin-6 receptor subunit beta precursor)
  Species: H. sapiens (human)
  Insert size (bp): 1877
  Entrez Gene: IL6R (a.k.a. CD126, HIES5, IL-1Ra, IL-6R, IL-6R-1, IL-6RA, IL6Q, IL6QTL, IL6RA, IL6RQ, gp80)
  Promoter: CMV
  Tag / fusion protein: rat CD4 d3+4 (C terminal on backbone); enzymatic biotinylation sequence (C terminal on backbone); His tag (C terminal on backbone)
  Cloning method: Restriction Enzyme; 5′ cloning site NotI (not destroyed); 3′ cloning site AscI (not destroyed)
  Sequencing primers: 5′ CMV-fwd
Resource information
  A portion of this plasmid was derived from a plasmid made by: Insert was chemically synthesised.
Terms and licenses: Academic/Nonprofit Terms; Industry Terms: Not Available to Industry
Depositor comments: Article ref 29
How to cite: IL6ST-bio-His was a gift from Gavin Wright (Addgene plasmid # 51806 ; http://n2t.net/addgene:51806 ; RRID:Addgene_51806)
