[The description below was written by a language model from this plasmid's Addgene catalogue record and pLannotate feature annotations shown in this document.]
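Description:
IL6ST-bio-His is a mammalian expression plasmid built on the pTT3 backbone for producing the soluble extracellular domain of human IL6ST (interleukin-6 receptor subunit beta, gp130) as a secreted, tagged recombinant protein. In bacteria it is maintained through a high-copy ColE1/pUC-type origin and selected with ampicillin via the β-lactamase gene. The backbone also carries an Epstein-Barr virus oriP fragment, which supports episomal persistence in cells expressing EBNA1 and is a typical feature of vectors designed for high-yield transient transfection.

Expression is driven by the CMV immediate-early enhancer and promoter. These are followed by adenovirus-derived leader and splice sequences and a chimeric intron fragment that promote efficient processing of the transcript, and the unit ends with a rabbit β-globin polyadenylation signal. The chemically synthesised ectodomain insert of about 1.9 kb sits between retained NotI and AscI sites and reads directly into backbone-encoded C-terminal modules: rat CD4 domains 3 and 4, an enzymatic biotinylation sequence, a linker and a His tag. The feature table annotates the IL6ST and rat Cd4 segments (the latter spanning the sequence origin) but not the short biotinylation and His elements, which are known only from the catalogue fields. It also detects a fragment of an immunoglobulin heavy chain signal sequence upstream of the insert.

The CD4 domains provide a common antibody-recognisable tag, the biotinylation sequence permits oriented capture on streptavidin, and the His tag allows metal-affinity purification, which suits the protein to receptor–ligand interaction screens and protein microarrays such as the platelet receptor array in the associated publication. The catalogue's Entrez Gene link points to IL6R, whereas the insert name and sequence annotation both identify IL6ST.
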