Features (pLannotate 1.2.2; 19 found; start..end, strand, type, name):
    713..768     +  polyA_signal   β-globin poly(A) signal: rabbit β-globin polyadenylation signal (Gil and Proudfoot, 1987)
   1282..2963    -  rep_origin     oriP (fragment): Epstein-Barr virus oriP replication origin (Yates et al., 2000)
   3090..3194    +  promoter       AmpR promoter: bla
   3195..4055    +  CDS            AmpR: β-lactamase; bla; confers resistance to ampicillin, carbenicillin, and related antibiotics
   4226..4814    +  rep_origin     ori: high-copy-number ColE1/pMB1/pBR322/pUC origin of replication
   4997..5089    +  CDS            lacI (fragment): lac repressor; lacI; The lac repressor binds to the lac operator to inhibit transcription in E. coli. This inhibition can be relieved by adding lactose or isopropyl-β-D-thiogalactopyranoside (IPTG).
   5102..5123    +  protein_bind   CAP binding site: CAP binding activates transcription in the presence of cAMP. E. coli catabolite activator protein
   5138..5168    +  promoter       lac promoter: promoter for the E. coli lac operon
   5176..5192    +  protein_bind   lac operator: The lac repressor binds to the lac operator to inhibit transcription in E. coli. This inhibition can be relieved by adding lactose or isopropyl-β-D-thiogalactopyranoside (IPTG). lac repressor encoded by lacI
   5262..5278    +  promoter       tet promoter (fragment): E. coli promoter for tetracycline efflux protein gene
   5288..5313    -  CDS            bla(M) (fragment): β-lactamase lacking the signal sequence; bla(M); allows cytosolic expression of β-lactamase
   5487..5866    +  enhancer       CMV enhancer: human cytomegalovirus immediate early enhancer
   5868..6067    +  promoter       CMV promoter: human cytomegalovirus (CMV) immediate early promoter
   6135..6173    +  misc_feature   Ad SA (fragment): adenovirus major late transcript splice acceptor (Friedrich and Soriano, 1991)
   6206..6415    -  CDS            PTP (fragment): TERM_ADE02 - Experimental evidence at protein level: Swiss-Prot protein existence level 1. Protein covalently bound to the viral DNA that acts as a primer for viral genomic replication by DNA strand displacement. Assembles on the viral origin of replication in an initiation complex with viral polymerase, DBP, host NFIA and host POU2F1/OCT1. During initiation, the polymerase covalently couples the first dCTP with Ser- 580 of pTP. The terminal protein stimulates the template activity over 20 fold compared to protein-free templates. Neo-synthesized viral genomes are linked to two preterminal prot
   6446..6535    +  intron         chimeric intron (fragment): chimera between introns from adenovirus and immunoglobulin heavy chain genes
   6554..6600    +  CDS            IgH signal sequence (fragment): signal sequence from the mouse immunoglobulin heavy chain variable region
   6631..8487    +  CDS            IL6ST (fragment): IL6RB_HUMAN - Experimental evidence at protein level: Swiss-Prot protein existence level 1. [Isoform 2]: Binds to the soluble IL6:sIL6R complex (hyper- IL6), thereby blocking IL6 trans-signaling. Inhibits sIL6R-dependent acute phase response (PubMed:11121117, PubMed:21990364, PubMed:30279168). Also blocks IL11 cluster signaling through IL11R (PubMed:30279168). From Homo sapiens (Human).
   8488..553     +  CDS            Cd4 (fragment) (across the origin): CD4_RAT - Experimental evidence at protein level: Swiss-Prot protein existence level 1. Integral membrane glycoprotein that plays an essential role in the immune response and serves multiple functions in responses against both external and internal offenses. In T-cells, functions primarily as a coreceptor for MHC class II molecule:peptide complex. The antigens presented by class II peptides are derived from extracellular proteins while class I peptides are derived from cytosolic proteins. Interacts simultaneously with the T-cell receptor (TCR) and the MHC class II presented by antigen presenti
>Addgene plasmid #51806 | IL6ST-bio-His | depositor full sequence | sequence record 79529 | IL6ST-bio-His sequence 8495 bps
GTCGACCTCCATCACGGCCTATAAGAGTGAGGGGGAGTCAGCGGAGTTCTCCTTCCCACTCAACCTTGGA
GAGGAAAGCCTGCAGGGAGAGTTGAGATGGAAGGCAGAGAAGGCTCCTTCTTCCCAGTCCTGGATCACCT
TCTCCCTAAAGAACCAAAAGGTGTCTGTGCAGAAGTCTACTAGCAACCCCAAGTTCCAGCTGTCCGAAAC
GCTCCCACTCACCCTTCAGATACCCCAGGTCTCCCTTCAGTTTGCTGGTTCTGGCAACCTGACCCTGACT
CTGGACAGAGGGATACTGTATCAGGAAGTGAACCTGGTGGTGATGAAAGTGACTCAGCCCGACAGCAACA
CTTTGACCTGTGAGGTGATGGGACCCACCTCACCCAAGATGAGACTGATCTTGAAGCAGGAGAATCAGGA
GGCCAGGGTCTCCAGGCAGGAGAAAGTGATTCAAGTGCAGGCCCCTGAAGCAGGGGTGTGGCAATGTCTA
CTGAGTGAAGGTGAAGAGGTCAAGATGGACTCCAAGATCCAGGTTTTATCCAAAGGGTTGAATTCCGGCA
GCCTGCACCACATCCTGGACGCCCAGAAGATGCTGTGGAACCACAGGGACAGGAACCTGCCTCCTCTGGC
CCCTCTGGGCCCCCACCACCATCACCACCATTGAGTCTAGACACGTGATTAATTAAGGATCCCCCGACCT
CGACCTCTGGCTAATAAAGGAAATTTATTTTCATTGCAATAGTGTGTTGGAATTTTTTGTGTCTCTCACT
CGGAAGGACATATGGGAGGGCAAATCATTTGGTCGAGATCCCTCGGAGATCTCTAGCTAGAGGATCGATC
CCCGCCCCGGACGAACTAAACCTGACTACGACATCTCTGCCCCTTCTTCGCGGGGCAGTGCATGTAATCC
CTTCAGTTGGTTGGTACAACTTGCCAACTGGGCCCTGTTCCACATGTGACACGGGGGGGGACCAAACACA
AAGGGGTTCTCTGACTGTAGTTGACATCCTTATAAATGGATGTGCACATTTGCCAACACTGAGTGGCTTT
CATCCTGGAGCAGACTTTGCAGTCTGTGGACTGCAACACAACATTGCCTTTATGTGTAACTCTTGGCTGA
AGCTCTTACACCAATGCTGGGGGACATGTACCTCCCAGGGGCCCAGGAAGACTACGGGAGGCTACACCAA
CGTCAATCAGAGGGGCCTGTGTAGCTACCGATAAGCGGACCCTCAAGAGGGCATTAGCAATAGTGTTTAT
AAGGCCCCCTTGTTAACCCTAAACGGGTAGCATATGCTTCCCGGGTAGTAGTATATACTATCCAGACTAA
CCCTAATTCAATAGCATATGTTACCCAACGGGAAGCATATGCTATCGAATTAGGGTTAGTAAAAGGGTCC
TAAGGAACAGCGATATCTCCCACCCCATGAGCTGTCACGGTTTTATTTACATGGGGTCAGGATTCCACGA
GGGTAGTGAACCATTTTAGTCACAAGGGCAGTGGCTGAAGATCAAGGAGCGGGCAGTGAACTCTCCTGAA
TCTTCGCCTGCTTCTTCATTCTCCTTCGTTTAGCTAATAGAATAACTGCTGAGTTGTGAACAGTAAGGTG
TATGTGAGGTGCTCGAAAACAAGGTTTCAGGTGACGCCCCCAGAATAAAATTTGGACGGGGGGTTCAGTG
GTGGCATTGTGCTATGACACCAATATAACCCTCACAAACCCCTTGGGCAATAAATACTAGTGTAGGAATG
AAACATTCTGAATATCTTTAACAATAGAAATCCATGGGGTGGGGACAAGCCGTAAAGACTGGATGTCCAT
CTCACACGAATTTATGGCTATGGGCAACACATAATCCTAGTGCAATATGATACTGGGGTTATTAAGATGT
GTCCCAGGCAGGGACCAAGACAGGTGAACCATGTTGTTACACTCTATTTGTAACAAGGGGAAAGAGAGTG
GACGCCGACAGCAGCGGACTCCACTGGTTGTCTCTAACACCCCCGAAAATTAAACGGGGCTCCACGCCAA
TGGGGCCCATAAACAAAGACAAGTGGCCACTCTTTTTTTTGAAATTGTGGAGTGGGGGCACGCGTCAGCC
CCCACACGCCGCCCTGCGGTTTTGGACTGTAAAATAAGGGTGTAATAACTTGGCTGATTGTAACCCCGCT
AACCACTGCGGTCAAACCACTTGCCCACAAAACCACTAATGGCACCCCGGGGAATACCTGCATAAGTAGG
TGGGCGGGCCAAGATAGGGGCGCGATTGCTGCGATCTGGAGGACAAATTACACACACTTGCGCCTGAGCG
CCAAGCACAGGGTTGTTGGTCCTCATATTCACGAGGTCGCTGAGAGCACGGTGGGCTAATGTTGCCATGG
GTAGCATATACTACCCAAATATCTGGATAGCATATGCTATCCTAATCTATATCTGGGTAGCATAGGCTAT
CCTAATCTATATCTGGGTAGCATATGCTATCCTAATCTATATCTGGGTAGTATATGCTATCCTAATTTAT
ATCTGGGTAGCATAGGCTATCCTAATCTATATCTGGGTAGCATATGCTATCCTAATCTATATCTGGGTAG
TATATGCTATCCTAATCTGTATCCGGGTAGCATATGCTATCCTAATAGAGATTAGGGTAGTATATGCTAT
CCTAATTTATATCTGGGTAGCATATACTACCCAAATATCTGGATAGCATATGCTATCCTAATCTATATCT
GGGTAGCATATGCTATCCTAATCTATATCTGGGTAGCATAGGCTATCCTAATCTATATCTGGGTAGCATA
TGCTATCCTAATCTATATCTGGGTAGTATATGCTATCCTAATTTATATCTGGGTAGCATAGGCTATCCTA
ATCTATATCTGGGTAGCATATGCTATCCTAATCTATATCTGGGTAGTATATGCTATCCTAATCTGTATCC
GGGTAGCATATGCTATCCTCATGATAAGCTGTCAAACATGAGAATTTTCTTGAAGACGAAAGGGCCTCGT
GATACGCCTATTTTTATAGGTTAATGTCATGATAATAATGGTTTCTTAGACGTCAGGTGGCACTTTTCGG
GGAAATGTGCGCGGAACCCCTATTTGTTTATTTTTCTAAATACATTCAAATATGTATCCGCTCATGAGAC
AATAACCCTGATAAATGCTTCAATAATATTGAAAAAGGAAGAGTATGAGTATTCAACATTTCCGTGTCGC
CCTTATTCCCTTTTTTGCGGCATTTTGCCTTCCTGTTTTTGCTCACCCAGAAACGCTGGTGAAAGTAAAA
GATGCTGAAGATCAGTTGGGTGCACGAGTGGGTTACATCGAACTGGATCTCAACAGCGGTAAGATCCTTG
AGAGTTTTCGCCCCGAAGAACGTTTTCCAATGATGAGCACTTTTAAAGTTCTGCTATGTGGCGCGGTATT
ATCCCGTGTTGACGCCGGGCAAGAGCAACTCGGTCGCCGCATACACTATTCTCAGAATGACTTGGTTGAG
TACTCACCAGTCACAGAAAAGCATCTTACGGATGGCATGACAGTAAGAGAATTATGCAGTGCTGCCATAA
CCATGAGTGATAACACTGCGGCCAACTTACTTCTGACAACGATCGGAGGACCGAAGGAGCTAACCGCTTT
TTTGCACAACATGGGGGATCATGTAACTCGCCTTGATCGTTGGGAACCGGAGCTGAATGAAGCCATACCA
AACGACGAGCGTGACACCACGATGCCTGCAGCAATGGCAACAACGTTGCGCAAACTATTAACTGGCGAAC
TACTTACTCTAGCTTCCCGGCAACAATTAATAGACTGGATGGAGGCGGATAAAGTTGCAGGACCACTTCT
GCGCTCGGCCCTTCCGGCTGGCTGGTTTATTGCTGATAAATCTGGAGCCGGTGAGCGTGGGTCTCGCGGT
ATCATTGCAGCACTGGGGCCAGATGGTAAGCCCTCCCGTATCGTAGTTATCTACACGACGGGGAGTCAGG
CAACTATGGATGAACGAAATAGACAGATCGCTGAGATAGGTGCCTCACTGATTAAGCATTGGTAACTGTC
AGACCAAGTTTACTCATATATACTTTAGATTGATTTAAAACTTCATTTTTAATTTAAAAGGATCTAGGTG
AAGATCCTTTTTGATAATCTCATGACCAAAATCCCTTAACGTGAGTTTTCGTTCCACTGAGCGTCAGACC
CCGTAGAAAAGATCAAAGGATCTTCTTGAGATCCTTTTTTTCTGCGCGTAATCTGCTGCTTGCAAACAAA
AAAACCACCGCTACCAGCGGTGGTTTGTTTGCCGGATCAAGAGCTACCAACTCTTTTTCCGAAGGTAACT
GGCTTCAGCAGAGCGCAGATACCAAATACTGTTCTTCTAGTGTAGCCGTAGTTAGGCCACCACTTCAAGA
ACTCTGTAGCACCGCCTACATACCTCGCTCTGCTAATCCTGTTACCAGTGGCTGCTGCCAGTGGCGATAA
GTCGTGTCTTACCGGGTTGGACTCAAGACGATAGTTACCGGATAAGGCGCAGCGGTCGGGCTGAACGGGG
GGTTCGTGCACACAGCCCAGCTTGGAGCGAACGACCTACACCGAACTGAGATACCTACAGCGTGAGCTAT
GAGAAAGCGCCACGCTTCCCGAAGGGAGAAAGGCGGACAGGTATCCGGTAAGCGGCAGGGTCGGAACAGG
AGAGCGCACGAGGGAGCTTCCAGGGGGAAACGCCTGGTATCTTTATAGTCCTGTCGGGTTTCGCCACCTC
TGACTTGAGCGTCGATTTTTGTGATGCTCGTCAGGGGGGCGGAGCCTATGGAAAAACGCCAGCAACGCGG
CCTTTTTACGGTTCCTGGCCTTTTGCTGGCCTTTTGCTCACATGTTCTTTCCTGCGTTATCCCCTGATTC
TGTGGATAACCGTATTACCGCCTTTGAGTGAGCTGATACCGCTCGCCGCAGCCGAACGACCGAGCGCAGC
GAGTCAGTGAGCGAGGAAGCGGAAGAGCGCCCAATACGCAAACCGCCTCTCCCCGCGCGTTGGCCGATTC
ATTAATGCAGCTGGCACGACAGGTTTCCCGACTGGAAAGCGGGCAGTGAGCGCAACGCAATTAATGTGAG
TTAGCTCACTCATTAGGCACCCCAGGCTTTACACTTTATGCTTCCGGCTCGTATGTTGTGTGGAATTGTG
AGCGGATAACAATTTCACACAGGAAACAGCTATGACCATGATTACGCCAAGCTCTAGCTAGAGGTCGACC
AATTCTCATGTTTGACAGCTTATCATCGCAGATCCGGGCAACGTTGTTGCCATTGCTGCAGGCGCAGAAC
TGGTAGGTATGGAAGATCTATACATTGAATCAATATTGGCAATTAGCCATATTAGTCATTGGTTATATAG
CATAAATCAATATTGGCTATTGGCCATTGCATACGTTGTATCTATATCATAATATGTACATTTATATTGG
CTCATGTCCAATATGACCGCCATGTTGACATTGATTATTGACTAGTTATTAATAGTAATCAATTACGGGG
TCATTAGTTCATAGCCCATATATGGAGTTCCGCGTTACATAACTTACGGTAAATGGCCCGCCTGGCTGAC
CGCCCAACGACCCCCGCCCATTGACGTCAATAATGACGTATGTTCCCATAGTAACGCCAATAGGGACTTT
CCATTGACGTCAATGGGTGGAGTATTTACGGTAAACTGCCCACTTGGCAGTACATCAAGTGTATCATATG
CCAAGTCCGCCCCCTATTGACGTCAATGACGGTAAATGGCCCGCCTGGCATTATGCCCAGTACATGACCT
TACGGGACTTTCCTACTTGGCAGTACATCTACGTATTAGTCATCGCTATTACCATGGTGATGCGGTTTTG
GCAGTACACCAATGGGCGTGGATAGCGGTTTGACTCACGGGGATTTCCAAGTCTCCACCCCATTGACGTC
AATGGGAGTTTGTTTTGGCACCAAAATCAACGGGACTTTCCAAAATGTCGTAATAACCCCGCCCCGTTGA
CGCAAATGGGCGGTAGGCGTGTACGGTGGGAGGTCTATATAAGCAGAGCTCGTTTAGTGAACCGTCAGAT
CCTCACTCTCTTCCGCATCGCTGTCTGCGAGGGCCAGCTGTTGGGCTCGCGGTTGAGGACAAACTCTTCG
CGGTCTTTCCAGTACTCTTGGATCGGAAACCCGTCGGCCTCCGAACGGTACTCCGCCACCGAGGGACCTG
AGCGAGTCCGCATCGACCGGATCGGAAAACCTCTCGAGAAAGGCGTCTAACCAGTCACAGTCGCAAGGTA
GGCTGAGCACCGTGGCGGGCGGCAGCGGGTGGCGGTCGGGGTTGTTTCTGGCGGAGGTGCTGCTGATGAT
GTAATTAAAGTAGGCGGTCTTGAGACGGCGGATGGTCGAGGTGAGGTGTGGCAGGCTTGAGATCCAGCTG
TTGGGGTGAGTACTCCCTCTCAAAAGCGGGCATTACTTCTGCGCTAAGATTGTCAGTTTCCAAAAACGAG
GAGGATTTGATATTCACCTGGCCCGATCTGGCCATACACTTGAGTGACAATGACATCCACTTTGCCTTTC
TCTCCACAGGTGTCCACTCCCAGGTCCAAGTTTAAACTGCGGCCGCCACCATGGTCACCCTGCAGACCTG
GCTGGTGCAGGCCCTGTTCATCTTCCTGACCACCGAGAGCACCGGCGAGCTGCTGGACCCCTGCGGCTAC
ATCAGCCCCGAGAGCCCTGTGGTCCAGCTCCACAGCAACTTCACCGCCGTGTGCGTGCTGAAAGAAAAGT
GCATGGACTACTTCCACGTGAACGCCAACTACATCGTGTGGAAAACCAACCACTTCACCATCCCCAAAGA
GCAGTACACCATCATCAACCGGACCGCCAGCAGCGTGACCTTCACCGATATCGCCAGCCTGAACATCCAG
CTGACCTGTAACATCCTGACCTTCGGCCAGCTGGAACAGAACGTGTACGGCATTACTATTATCTCCGGCC
TGCCCCCCGAGAAGCCCAAGAACCTGAGCTGCATCGTGAACGAGGGCAAGAAAATGAGATGCGAGTGGGA
CGGCGGCAGAGAGACACACCTGGAAACCAACTTCACCCTGAAGTCCGAGTGGGCCACCCACAAGTTCGCC
GACTGCAAGGCCAAGAGAGACACCCCTACCAGCTGCACCGTGGACTACAGCACCGTGTACTTCGTGAACA
TCGAAGTGTGGGTGGAGGCCGAGAATGCCCTGGGCAAAGTGACCAGCGATCATATTAACTTTGACCCTGT
GTACAAAGTGAAGCCCAACCCCCCCCACAACCTGAGCGTGATCAACAGCGAGGAACTGAGCAGCATCCTG
AAGCTGACCTGGACCAACCCCAGCATCAAGTCCGTGATCATCCTGAAGTACAACATCCAGTACCGGACCA
AGGACGCCAGCACCTGGTCCCAGATCCCCCCTGAGGACACCGCTTCTACTAGATCCAGCTTCACCGTGCA
GGACCTGAAGCCCTTCACCGAGTACGTGTTCCGCATTCGGTGCATGAAAGAGGACGGCAAGGGCTATTGG
AGCGATTGGTCCGAGGAAGCCAGCGGCATCACCTACGAGGACAGACCCAGCAAGGCCCCCAGCTTCTGGT
ACAAGATCGACCCCAGCCACACCCAGGGCTACAGAACCGTGCAGCTCGTCTGGAAAACCCTGCCCCCCTT
CGAGGCCAACGGCAAGATCCTGGACTACGAAGTGACCCTGACCCGGTGGAAGTCCCATCTGCAGAACTAC
ACCGTGAATGCCACCAAGCTGACCGTGAACCTGACCAACGACAGATACCTGGCCACCCTGACCGTGCGGA
ACCTCGTGGGCAAGTCCGATGCCGCCGTGCTGACCATCCCCGCATGCGACTTTCAGGCCACCCACCCCGT
GATGGATCTGAAGGCCTTCCCCAAGGACAACATGCTGTGGGTGGAATGGACCACCCCTCGGGAGAGCGTG
AAGAAATACATCCTCGAGTGGTGCGTGCTGTCCGACAAAGCACCCTGCATCACCGACTGGCAGCAGGAAG
ATGGCACCGTCCACCGGACCTACCTGAGAGGCAACCTGGCCGAGAGCAAGTGCTACCTGATCACCGTGAC
CCCCGTGTACGCCGATGGCCCTGGCAGCCCTGAGAGCATCAAGGCCTACCTGAAGCAGGCCCCTCCTAGC
AAGGGCCCAACCGTGCGGACCAAGAAAGTCGGCAAAAACGAGGCCGTGCTGGAATGGGACCAGCTGCCTG
TGGACGTGCAGAACGGCTTCATCCGGAACTACACCATCTTCTACAGAACCATCATCGGCAACGAGACAGC
CGTGAACGTGGACAGCAGCCACACCGAGTACACCCTGAGCAGCCTGACCTCCGACACCCTGTACATGGTC
CGGATGGCCGCCTACACAGACGAGGGCGGCAAGGACGGCCCCGAGTTCACCTTCACCACCCCTAAGTTTG
CTCAGGGAGAGATCGAGGGCGCGCC
