>Addgene plasmid #51806 | IL6ST-bio-His | addgene partial sequence | sequence record 94134 | rb_glob_PA_term-R 5'-CCCATATGTCCTTCCGAGTG-3'
ATAAATTTCCTTTATTAGCCAGAGGTCGAGGTCGGGGGATCCTTAATTAATCACGTGTCTAGACTCAATG
GTGGTGATGGTGGTGGGGGCCCAGAGGGGCCAGAGGAGGCAGGTTCCTGTCCCTGTGGTTCCACAGCATC
TTCTGGGCGTCCAGGATGTGGTGCAGGCTGCCGGAATTCAACCCTTTGGATAAAACCTGGATCTTGGAGT
CCATCTTGACCTCTTCACCTTCACTCAGTAGACATTGCCACACCCCTGCTTCAGGGGCCTGCACTTGAAT
CACTTTCTCCTGCCTGGAGACCCTGGCCTCCTGATTCTCCTGCTTCAAGATCAGTCTCATCTTGGGTGAG
GTGGGTCCCATCACCTCACAGGTCAAAGTGTTGCTGTCGGGCTGAGTCACTTTCATCACCACCAGGTTCA
CTTCCTGATACAGTATCCCTCTGTCCAGAGTCAGGGTCAGGTTGCCAGAACCAGCAAACTGAAGGGAGAC
CTGGGGTATCTGAAGGGTGAGTGGGAGCGTTTCGGACAGCTGGAACTTGGGGTTGCTAGTAGACTTCTGC
ACAGACACCTTTTGGTTCTTTAGGGAGAAGGTGATCCAGGACTGGGAAGAAGGAGCCTTCTCTGCCTTCC
ATCTCAACTCTCCCTGCAGGCTTTCCTCTCCAAGGTTGAGTGGGAAGGAGAACTCCGCTGACTCCCCCTC
ACTCTTATAGGCCGTGATGGAGGTCGACGGCGCGCCCTCGATCTCTCCCTGAGCAAACTTAGGGGTGGTG
AAGGTGAACTCGGGGCCGTCCTTGCCGCCCTCGTCTGTGTAGGCGGCCATCCGGACCATGTACAGGGTGT
CGGA
