>Addgene plasmid #51806 | IL6ST-bio-His | addgene partial sequence | sequence record 94261 | pMT2-F 5'-TTGCCTTTCTCTCCACAGGT-3'
ACTGCGGCCGCCACCATGGTCACCCTGCAGACCTGGCTGGTGCAGGCCCTGTTCATCTTCCTGACCACCG
AGAGCACCGGCGAGCTGCTGGACCCCTGCGGCTACATCAGCCCCGAGAGCCCTGTGGTCCAGCTCCACAG
CAACTTCACCGCCGTGTGCGTGCTGAAAGAAAAGTGCATGGACTACTTCCACGTGAACGCCAACTACATC
GTGTGGAAAACCAACCACTTCACCATCCCCAAAGAGCAGTACACCATCATCAACCGGACCGCCAGCAGCG
TGACCTTCACCGATATCGCCAGCCTGAACATCCAGCTGACCTGTAACATCCTGACCTTCGGCCAGCTGGA
ACAGAACGTGTACGGCATTACTATTATCTCCGGCCTGCCCCCCGAGAAGCCCAAGAACCTGAGCTGCATC
GTGAACGAGGGCAAGAAAATGAGATGCGAGTGGGACGGCGGCAGAGAGACACACCTGGAAACCAACTTCA
CCCTGAAGTCCGAGTGGGCCACCCACAAGTTCGCCGACTGCAAGGCCAAGAGAGACACCCCTACCAGCTG
CACCGTGGACTACAGCACCGTGTACTTCGTGAACATCGAAGTGTGGGTGGAGGCCGAGAATGCCCTGGGC
AAAGTGACCAGCGATCATATTAACTTTGACCCTGTGTACAAAGTGAAGCCCAACCCCCCCCACAACCTGA
GCGTGATCAACAGCGAGGAACTGAGCAGCATCCTGAAGCTGACCTGGACCAACCCCAGCATCAAGTCCGT
GATCATCCTGAAGTACAACATCCAGTACCGGACCAAGGACGCCAGCACCTGGTCCCAGATCCCCCCTGAG
GACACCGCTTCTACTAGATCCAGCTTCACCGTGCAGGACCTGAAGCC
